>Addgene plasmid #245714 | pICSL47751-LC | addgene full sequence | sequence record 496044 | Addgene NGS Result
TCTGTGAAGACAAACTAGAATTCGAGCTCGGAGTGAGACCGCAGCTGGCACGACAGGTTTCCCGACTGGA
AAGCGGGCAGTGAGCGCAACGCAATTAATGTGAGTTAGCTCACTCATTAGGCACCCCAGGCTTTACACTT
TATGCTTCCGGCTCGTATGTTGTGTGGAATTGTGAGCGGATAACAATTTCACACAGGAAACAGCTATGAC
CATGATTACGCCAAGCTTGCATGCCTGCAGGTCGACTCTAGAGGATCCCCGGGTACCGAGCTCGAATTCA
CTGGCCGTCGTTTTACAACGTCGTGACTGGGAAAACCCTGGCGTTACCCAACTTAATCGCCTTGCAGCAC
ATCCCCCTTTCGCCAGCTGGCGTAATAGCGAAGAGGCCCGCACCGATCGCCCTTCCCAACAGTTGCGCAG
CCTGAATGGCGAATGGCGCCTGATGCGGTATTTTCTCCTTACGCATCTGTGCGGTATTTCACACCGCATA
TGGTGCACTCTCAGTACAATCTGCTCTGATGCCGCATAGTTAAGCCAGCCCCGACACCCGCCAACACCCG
CTGACGCGCCCTGACGGGCTTGTCTGCTCCCGGCATCCGCTTACAGACAAGCTGTGACGGTCTCACGCTT
TACTTGTCTTCTGCACGAAGTGGTTTAAACTATCAGTGTTTGACAGGATATATTGGCGGGTAAACCTAAG
AGAAAAGAGCGTTTATTAGAATAATCGGATATTTAAAAGGGCGTGAAAAGGTTTATCCGTTCGTCCATTT
GTATGTGCATGCCAACCACAGGGTTCCCCAGATCAGGCGCTGGCTGCTGAACCCCCAGCCGGAACTGACC
CCACAAGGCCCTAGCGTTTGCAATGCACCAGGTCATCATTGACCCAGGCGTGTTCCACCAGGCCGCTGCC
TCGCAACTCTTCGCAGGCTTCGCCGACCTGCTCGCGCCACTTCTTCACGCGGGTGGAATCCGATCCGCAC
ATGAGGCGGAAGGTTTCCAGCTTGAGCGGGTACGGCTCCCGGTGCGAGCTGAAATAGTCGAACATCCGTC
GGGCCGTCGGCGACAGCTTGCGGTACTTCTCCCATATGAATTTCGTGTAGTGGTCGCCAGCAAACAGCAC
GACGATTTCCTCGTCGATCAGGACCTGGCAACGGGACGTTTTCTTGCCACGGTCCAGGACGCGGAAGCGG
TGCAGCAGCGACACCGATTCCAGGTGCCCAACGCGGTCGGACGTGAAGCCCATCGCCGTCGCCTGTAGGC
GCGACAGGCATTCCTCGGCCTTCGTGTAATACCGGCCATTGATCGACCAGCCCAGGTCCTGGCAAAGCTC
GTAGAACGTGAAGGTGATCGGCTCGCCGATAGGGGTGCGCTTCGCGTACTCCAACACCTGCTGCCACACC
AGTTCGTCATCGTCGGCCCGCAGCTCGACGCCGGTGTAGGTGATCTTCACGTCCTTGTTGACGTGGAAAA
TGACCTTGTTTTGCAGCGCCTCGCGCGGGATTTTCTTGTTGCGCGTGGTGAACAGGGCAGAGCGGGCCGT
GTCGTTTGGCATCGCTCGCATCGTGTCCGGCCACGGCGCAATATCGAACAAGGAAAGCTGCATTTCCTTG
ATCTGCTGCTTCGTGTGTTTCAGCAACGCGGCCTGCTTGGCCTCGCTGACCTGTTTTGCCAGGTCCTCGC
CGGCGGTTTTTCGCTTCTTGGTCGTCATAGTTCCTCGCGTGTCGATGGTCATCGACTTCGCCAAACCTGC
CGCCTCCTGTTCAAGACGACGCGAACGCTCCACGGCGGCCGATGGCGCGGGCAGGGCAGGGGGAGCCAGT
TGCACGCTGTCGCGCTCGATCTTGGCCGTAGCTTGCTGGACCATCGAGCCGACGGACTGGAAGGTTTCGC
GGGGCGCACGCATGACGGTGCGGCTTGCGATGGTTTCGGCATCCTCGGCGGAAAACCCCGCGTCGATCAG
TTCTTGCCTGTATGCCTTCCGGTCAAACGTCCGATTCATTCACCCTCCTTGCGGGATTGCCCCGACTCAC
GCCGGGGCAATGTGCCCTTATTCCTGATTTGACCCGCCTGGTGCCTTGGTGTCCAGATAATCCACCTTAT
CGGCAATGAAGTCGGTCCCGTAGACCGTCTGGCCGTCCTTCTCGTACTTGGTATTCCGAATCTTGCCCTG
CACGAATACCAGCGACCCCTTGCCCAAATACTTGCCGTGGGCCTCGGCCTGAGAGCCAAAACACTTGATG
CGGAAGAAGTCGGTGCGCTCCTGCTTGTCGCCGGCATCGTTGCGCCACATCTAAGATCCAGACCAAGTTT
ACTCATATATACTTTAGATTGATTTAAAACTTCATTTTTAATTTAAAAGGATCTAGGTGAAGATCCTTTT
TGATAATCTCATGACCAAAATCCCTTAACGTGAGTTTTCGTTCCACTGAGCGTCAGACCCCGTAGAAAAG
ATCAAAGGATCTTCTTGAGATCCTTTTTTTCTGCGCGTAATCTGCTGCTTGCAAACAAAAAAACCACCGC
TACCAGCGGTGGTTTGTTTGCCGGATCAAGAGCTACCAACTCTTTTTCCGAAGGTAACTGGCTTCAGCAG
AGCGCAGATACCAAATACTGTCCTTCTAGTGTAGCCGTAGTTAGGCCACCACTTCAAGAACTCTGTAGCA
CCGCCTACATACCTCGCTCTGCTAATCCTGTTACCAGTGGCTGCTGCCAGTGGCGATAAGTCGTGTCTTA
CCGGGTTGGACTCAAGACGATAGTTACCGGATAAGGCGCAGCGGTCGGGCTGAACGGGGGGTTCGTGCAC
ACAGCCCAGCTTGGAGCGAACGACCTACACCGAACTGAGATACCTACAGCGTGAGCTATGAGAAAGCGCC
ACGCTTCCCGAAGGGAGAAAGGCGGACAGGTATCCGGTAAGCGGCAGGGTCGGAACAGGAGAGCGCACGA
GGGAGCTTCCAGGGGGAAACGCCTGGTATCTTTATAGTCCTGTCGGGTTTCGCCACCTCTGACTTGAGCG
TCGATTTTTGTGATGCTCGTCAGGGGGGCGGAGCCTATGGAAAAACGCCAGCAACGCGGCCTTTTTACGG
TTCCTGGCCTTTTGCTGGCCTTTTGCTCACATGTTCTTTCCTGCGTTATCCCCTGATTCTGTGGATAACC
GTATTACCGCCTTTGAGTGAGCTGATACCGCTCGCCGCAGCCGAACGACCGAGCGCAGCGAGTCAGTGAG
CGAGGAAGCGGAAGAGCGCCTGATGCGGTATTTTCTCCTTACGCATCTGTGCGGTATTTCACACCGCATA
TGGTGCACTCTCAGTACAATCTGCTCTGATGCCGCATAGTTAAGCCAGTATACACTCCGCTATCGCTACG
TGACTGGGTCATGGCTGCGCCCCGACACCCGCCAACACCCGCTGACGCGCCCTGACGGGCTTGTCTGCTC
CCGGCATCCGCTTACAGACAAGCTGTGACCGACTCCGGGAGCTGCATGTGTCAGAGGTTTTCACCGTCAT
CACCGAAACGCGCGAGGCAGCTGCGGTAAAGCTCATCAGCGTGGTCGTGAAGCGATTCACAGATGTCTGC
CTGTTCATCCGCGTCCAGCTCGTTGAGTTTCTCCAGAAGCGTTAATGTCTGGCTTCTGATAAAGCGGGCC
ATGTTAAGGGCGGTTTTTTCCTGTTTGGTCACTGATGCCTCCGTGTAAGGGGGATTTCTGTTCATGGGGG
TAATGATACCGATGAAACGAGAGAGGATGCTCACGATACGGGTTACTGATGATGAACATGCCCGGTTACT
GGAACGTTGTGAGGGTAAACAACTGGCGGTATGGATGCGGCGGGACCAGAGAAAAATCACTCAGGGTCAA
TGCCAGCGCTTCGTTAATACAGATGTAGGTGTTCCACAGGGTAGCCAGCAGCATCCTGCGATGCAGATCC
GGAACATAATGGTGCAGGGCGCTGACTTCCGCGTTTCCAGACTTTACGAAACACGGAAACCCAAGACCAT
TCATGTTGTTGCTCAGGTCGCAGACGTTTTGCAGCAGCAGTCGCTTCACGTTCGCTCGCGTATCGGTGAT
TCATTCTGCTAACCAGTAAGGCAACCCCGCCAGCCTAGCCGGGTCCTCAACGACAGGAGCACGATCATGC
GCACCCGTGGCCAGGACCCAACGCTGCCCGAGCCTTACCAATGCTTAATCAGTGAGGCACCTATCTCAGC
GATCTGTCTATTTCGTTCATCCATAGTTGCCTGACTCCCCGTCGTGTAGATAACTACGATACGGGAGGGC
TTACCATCTGGCCCCAGTGCTGCAATGATACCGCGAGAACCACGCTCACCGGCTCCAGATTTATCAGCAA
TAAACCAGCCAGCCGGAAGGGCCGAGCGCAGAAGTGGTCCTGCAACTTTATCCGCCTCCATCCAGTCTAT
TAATTGTTGCCGGGAAGCTAGAGTAAGTAGTTCGCCAGTTAATAGTTTGCGCAACGTTGTTGCCATTGCT
ACAGGCATCGTGGTGTCACGCTCGTCGTTTGGTATGGCTTCATTCAGCTCCGGTTCCCAACGATCAAGGC
GAGTTACATGATCCCCCATGTTGTGCAAAAAAGCGGTTAGCTCCTTCGGTCCTCCGATCGTTGTCAGAAG
TAAGTTGGCCGCAGTGTTATCACTCATGGTTATGGCAGCACTGCATAATTCTCTTACTGTCATGCCATCC
GTAAGATGCTTTTCTGTGACTGGTGAGTACTCAACCAAGTCATTCTGAGAATAGTGTATGCGGCGACCGA
GTTGCTCTTGCCCGGCGTCAATACGGGATAATACCGCGCCACATAGCAGAACTTTAAAAGTGCTCATCAT
TGGAAAACGTTCTTCGGGGCGAAAACTCTCAAGGATCTTACCGCTGTTGAGATCCAGTTCGATGTAACCC
ACTCGTGCACCCAACTGATCTTCAGCATCTTTTACTTTCACCAGCGTTTCTGGGTGAGCAAAAACAGGAA
GGCAAAATGCCGCAAAAAAGGGAATAAGGGCGACACGGAAATGTTGAATACTCATACTCTTCCTTTTTCA
ATATTATTGAAGCATTTATCAAGGTTATTGTCTCATGAGCGGATACATATTTGAATGTATTTAGAAAAAT
AAACAAATAGGGGTTCCGCGCACGAATTGGCCAGCGCTGCCATTTTTGGGGTGAGGCCGTTCGCGGCCGA
GGGGCGCAGCCCCTGGGGGGATGGGAGGCCCGCGTTAGCGGGCCGGGAGGGTTCGAGAAGGGGGGGCACC
CCCCTTCGGCGTGCGCGGTCACGCGCACAGGGCGCAGCCCTGGTTAAAAACAAGGTTTATAAATATTGGT
TTAAAAGCAGGTTAAAAGACAGGTTAGCGGTGGCCGAAAAACGGGCGGAAACCCTTGCAAATGCTGGATT
TTCTGCCTGTGGACAGCCCCTCAAATGTCAATAGGTGCGCCCCTCATCTGTCAGCACTCTGCCCCTCAAG
TGTCAAGGATCGCGCCCCTCATCTGTCAGTAGTCGCGCCCCTCAAGTGTCAATACCGCAGGGCACTTATC
CCCAGGCTTGTCCACATCATCTGTGGGAAACTCGCGTAAAATCAGGCGTTTTCGCCGATTTGCGAGGCTG
GCCAGCTCCACGTCGCCGGCCGAAATCGAGCCTGCCCCTCATCTGTCAACGCCGCGCCGGGTGAGTCGGC
CCCTCAAGTGTCAACGTCCGCCCCTCATCTGTCAGTGAGGGCCAAGTTTTCCGCGAGGTATCCACAACGC
CGGCGGCCGCGGTGTCTCGCACACGGCTTCGACGGCGTTTCTGGCGCGTTTGCAGGGCCATAGACGGCCG
CCAGCCCAGCGGCGAGGGCAACCAGCCCGGTGAGCGTCGCAAAGGAGATCCTGATCTGACTGATGGGCTG
CCTGTATCGAGTGGTGATTTTGTGCCGAGCTGCCGGTCGGGGAGCTGTTGGCTGGCTGGTGGCAGGATAT
ATTGTGGTGTAAACAAATTGACGCTTAGACAACTTAATAACACATTGCGGACGTTTTTAATGTACTGGGG
TGGATGCAGTGGGCCCCAC
Features (pLannotate 1.2.2; 18 found; start..end, strand, type, name):
     41..83      +  CDS            lacI (fragment): lac repressor; lacI; The lac repressor binds to the lac operator to inhibit transcription in E. coli. This inhibition can be relieved by adding lactose or isopropyl-β-D-thiogalactopyranoside (IPTG).
     96..117     +  protein_bind   CAP binding site: CAP binding activates transcription in the presence of cAMP. E. coli catabolite activator protein
    132..162     +  promoter       lac promoter: promoter for the E. coli lac operon
    170..186     +  protein_bind   lac operator: The lac repressor binds to the lac operator to inhibit transcription in E. coli. This inhibition can be relieved by adding lactose or isopropyl-β-D-thiogalactopyranoside (IPTG). lac repressor encoded by lacI
    223..279     -  misc_feature   MCS: pUC18/19 multiple cloning site
    276..433     +  CDS            lacZα (fragment): LacZα fragment of β-galactosidase; lacZ fragment
    439..538     -  misc_feature   bom (fragment): basis of mobility region from pBR322
    671..695     +  misc_feature   RB T-DNA repeat: right border repeat from nopaline C58 T-DNA
    807..827     -  CDS            TetR (fragment): tetracycline resistance regulatory protein; tetR
    854..1999    -  CDS            trfA: TRFA_ECOLX - Experimental evidence at protein level: Swiss-Prot protein existence level 1. Also involved in plasmid copy number control, promoting intermolecular coupling of protein bound iterons at oriV, which inhibits replication initiation. From Escherichia coli.
   2465..3053    +  rep_origin     ori: high-copy-number ColE1/pMB1/pBR322/pUC origin of replication
   3239..3379    -  misc_feature   bom: basis of mobility region from pBR322
   3481..3672    -  CDS            rop: Rop protein, which maintains plasmids at low copy number; rop
   3689..4069    +  CDS            YPB1_ECOLX: Protein predicted: Swiss-Prot protein existence level 4. From Escherichia coli.
   4165..5025    -  CDS            AmpR: β-lactamase; bla; confers resistance to ampicillin, carbenicillin, and related antibiotics
   5026..5130    -  promoter       AmpR promoter: bla
   5217..5848    -  rep_origin     oriV: incP origin of replication
   5940..5964    +  misc_feature   LB T-DNA repeat: left border repeat from nopaline C58 T-DNA
