[The description below was written by a language model from this plasmid's Addgene catalogue record and pLannotate feature annotations shown in this document.]
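Description:
pICSL47751-LC is an empty Golden Gate acceptor vector for the MoClo modular cloning system, derived from pICH47751 and classed as a synthetic biology backbone. It is the Level 1, position 3, forward-orientation acceptor, used to assemble Level 0 parts (promoters, coding sequences, terminators) into a complete transcriptional unit using the MoClo overhang syntax. It belongs to a collection of plant Golden Gate parts and cloning acceptors. The record gives GGAG and GCTT as the overhangs of the BsaI cloning sites, which are destroyed on assembly. Unwanted internal BsaI and BpiI sites have been removed by point mutation so that Type IIS digestion cuts only where intended.

The feature table shows a lacZα dropout cassette, listed as a 596 bp synthetic insert. It comprises a CAP binding site, lac promoter, lac operator, pUC-type multiple cloning site and lacZα fragment. Successful assembly replaces this cassette, so correct clones appear white rather than blue on X-gal/IPTG plates. The cassette lies between nopaline-type left and right T-DNA border repeats. Together with the incP oriV and trfA replication gene, these give the plasmid a binary-vector architecture capable of broad-host-range maintenance, as is typical for Agrobacterium-mediated plant work, although the record does not state this use explicitly.

The "LC" variant carries a pBR322-type origin together with rop and the bom region, which holds the plasmid at low copy in E. coli. The record does not explain why a low-copy version was made. Selection is by ampicillin resistance (bla with its own promoter). The sequenced record is 6,039 nt, consistent with the listed 5,443 bp backbone plus the dropout cassette.
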