Addgene plasmid #245714: pICSL47751-LC
Purpose: (Empty Backbone) Level 1 Position 3 FORWARD acceptor Low - copy (with pBR322 origin of replication) GGAG - GCTT
Depositing lab: Mark Youles. Depositing organization: Sainsbury Laboratory, Norwich.
Backbone
  Vector backbone: pICH47751
  Backbone size (bp): 5443
  Vector type: Synthetic Biology
  Selectable markers: Lac Z for blue/white negative selction with the addition of X-gal and ITPG
Growth in bacteria
  Bacterial resistance: Ampicillin, 100 μg/mL
  Growth temperature: 37°C
  Growth strain: DH5alpha
  Copy number: Low Copy
Gene/Insert
  Gene/Insert name: None
  Mutation: BsaI/BpiI sites removed by point-mutation
Terms and licenses: Academic/Nonprofit Terms; Industry Terms: Not Available to Industry
Depositor comments: Level 1 Acceptor for making low copy full transcriptional unit modules in Level 1 position 3 (FORWARD) used for GoldenGate assemblies using the MoClo overhang syntax. Plant Golden-gate Promoters, Terminators and Level0/Level1 cloning acceptors. Insert Size: 596, Species: Synthetic. 5' Cloning Site: BsaI (Destroyed), 3' Cloning Site: BsaI (Destroyed).
How to cite: pICSL47751-LC was a gift from Mark Youles (Addgene plasmid # 245714 ; http://n2t.net/addgene:245714 ; RRID:Addgene_245714)
